Addgene plasmid #169739: CMV plasmid
Purpose: Unregulated "open-loop" CMV promoter plasmid. This plasmid encodes eGFP to report circuit output levels.
Depositing lab: Francois St-Pierre. Publication: A synthetic circuit for buffering gene dosage variation between individual mammalian cells. Yang J, Lee J, Land MA, Lai S, Igoshin OA, St-Pierre F. Nat Commun. 2021 Jul 5;12(1):4132. doi: 10.1038/s41467-021-23889-0. PubMed 34226556.
Backbone
  Vector backbone: pcDNA5/FRT
  Backbone manufacturer: Invitrogen
  Backbone size w/o insert (bp): 5051
  Total vector size (bp): 5771
  Vector type: Mammalian Expression, Synthetic Biology
  Selectable markers: Hygromycin
Growth in bacteria
  Bacterial resistance: Ampicillin, 100 μg/mL
  Growth temperature: 37°C
  Growth strain: DH5alpha
  Copy number: High Copy
Gene/Insert
  Gene/Insert name: eGFP
  Insert size (bp): 720
  Promoter: CMV
  Cloning method: Gibson Cloning
  Sequencing primers: 5′ cgcaaatgggcggtaggcgtg; 3′ tagaaggcacagtcgagg
Terms and licenses: Academic/Nonprofit Terms; Industry Terms: Not Available to Industry
Depositor comments: Note that although the plasmid encodes a hygromycin resistance gene, it is not expressed from the plasmid. It is only expressed after Flp recombinase-mediated chromosomal integration of the plasmid.
How to cite: CMV plasmid was a gift from Francois St-Pierre (Addgene plasmid # 169739 ; http://n2t.net/addgene:169739 ; RRID:Addgene_169739)
