[The description below was written by a language model from this plasmid's Addgene catalogue record and pLannotate feature annotations shown in this document.]
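Description:
CMV plasmid is a 5,771 bp mammalian expression construct built on the pcDNA5/FRT backbone and used in synthetic biology as an unregulated "open-loop" reference. It comes from work on a synthetic circuit designed to buffer gene dosage variation between individual mammalian cells. The 720 bp eGFP insert, introduced by Gibson cloning, sits downstream of the human cytomegalovirus immediate early enhancer and promoter and is terminated by the bovine growth hormone polyadenylation signal. A T7 promoter lies between the CMV promoter and the coding sequence. Because nothing in the cassette feeds back on or represses expression, eGFP fluorescence simply reports constitutive CMV-driven output. That output would be expected to scale with plasmid copy number, which makes the construct a natural baseline for comparison with regulated circuit designs.

In E. coli the plasmid is maintained at high copy through a ColE1/pUC-type origin and selected with ampicillin via the bla gene and its own promoter. The mammalian selection arrangement is that of the Flp-In system. An FRT site directly precedes the hygromycin resistance coding sequence, which is followed by an SV40 poly(A) signal. The depositor notes that hygromycin resistance is not expressed from the plasmid itself. It is produced only after Flp recombinase-mediated integration into a chromosomal site, which places the gene in an expressible context. The construct can therefore be used for transient transfection or for site-specific, single-locus integration. The remaining automated annotations (short fragments called as HIV-1 LTR, SV40 promoter, f1 ori, ble and lacI, along with lac promoter/operator elements and a bom remnant) appear to be backbone remnants or partial matches rather than functional parts of the design.
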