Features (pLannotate 1.2.2; 20 found; start..end, strand, type, name):
     28..80      -  misc_feature   bom (fragment): basis of mobility region from pBR322
    235..614     +  enhancer       CMV enhancer: human cytomegalovirus immediate early enhancer
    615..818     +  promoter       CMV promoter: human cytomegalovirus (CMV) immediate early promoter
    814..847     +  LTR            5' LTR (truncated) (fragment): truncated 5' long terminal repeat (LTR) from HIV-1
    863..881     +  promoter       T7 promoter: promoter for bacteriophage T7 RNA polymerase
    910..1626    +  CDS            EGFP: EGFP is a basic (constitutively fluorescent) green fluorescent protein published in 1996, derived from Aequorea victoria. It is reported to be a rapidly-maturing weak dimer with moderate acid sensitivity.
   1729..1953    +  polyA_signal   bGH poly(A) signal: bovine growth hormone polyadenylation signal
   1957..1978    +  promoter       SV40 promoter (fragment): SV40 enhancer and early promoter
   1999..2232    +  rep_origin     f1 ori (fragment) (sequence partly withheld): f1 bacteriophage origin of replication; arrow indicates direction of (+) strand synthesis
   2237..2284    +  protein_bind   FRT: FLP-mediated recombination occurs in the 8-bp core sequence TCTAGAAA (Turan and Bode, 2011). FLP recombinase from the Saccharomyces cerevisiae 2μ plasmid
   2292..3314    +  CDS            HygR: aminoglycoside phosphotransferase from E. coli; aph(4)-Ia; confers resistance to hygromycin
   3324..3449    +  CDS            ble (fragment): BLE_KLEPN - Experimental evidence at protein level: Swiss-Prot protein existence level 1. Binding protein with a strong affinity to the bleomycin family of antibiotics. Binds to CL990; an antimitotic-antibiotic compound. From Klebsiella pneumoniae.
   3444..3565    +  polyA_signal   SV40 poly(A) signal: SV40 polyadenylation signal
   3638..3654    -  protein_bind   lac operator: The lac repressor binds to the lac operator to inhibit transcription in E. coli. This inhibition can be relieved by adding lactose or isopropyl-β-D-thiogalactopyranoside (IPTG). lac repressor encoded by lacI
   3662..3692    -  promoter       lac promoter: promoter for the E. coli lac operon
   3707..3728    -  protein_bind   CAP binding site: CAP binding activates transcription in the presence of cAMP. E. coli catabolite activator protein
   3741..3833    -  CDS            lacI (fragment): lac repressor; lacI; The lac repressor binds to the lac operator to inhibit transcription in E. coli. This inhibition can be relieved by adding lactose or isopropyl-β-D-thiogalactopyranoside (IPTG).
   4016..4604    -  rep_origin     ori: high-copy-number ColE1/pMB1/pBR322/pUC origin of replication
   4775..5635    -  CDS            AmpR: β-lactamase; bla; confers resistance to ampicillin, carbenicillin, and related antibiotics
   5636..5740    -  promoter       AmpR promoter: bla
>Addgene plasmid #169739 | CMV plasmid | addgene full sequence | sequence record 334211 | Addgene NGS Result
GACGGATCGGGAGATCTCCCGATCCCCTATGGTGCACTCTCAGTACAATCTGCTCTGATGCCGCATAGTT
AAGCCAGTATCTGCTCCCTGCTTGTGTGTTGGAGGTCGCTGAGTAGTGCGCGAGCAAAATTTAAGCTACA
ACAAGGCAAGGCTTGACCGACAATTGCATGAAGAATCTGCTTAGGGTTAGGCGTTTTGCGCTGCTTCGCG
ATGTACGGGCCAGATATACGCGTTGACATTGATTATTGACTAGTTATTAATAGTAATCAATTACGGGGTC
ATTAGTTCATAGCCCATATATGGAGTTCCGCGTTACATAACTTACGGTAAATGGCCCGCCTGGCTGACCG
CCCAACGACCCCCGCCCATTGACGTCAATAATGACGTATGTTCCCATAGTAACGCCAATAGGGACTTTCC
ATTGACGTCAATGGGTGGAGTATTTACGGTAAACTGCCCACTTGGCAGTACATCAAGTGTATCATATGCC
AAGTACGCCCCCTATTGACGTCAATGACGGTAAATGGCCCGCCTGGCATTATGCCCAGTACATGACCTTA
TGGGACTTTCCTACTTGGCAGTACATCTACGTATTAGTCATCGCTATTACCATGGTGATGCGGTTTTGGC
AGTACATCAATGGGCGTGGATAGCGGTTTGACTCACGGGGATTTCCAAGTCTCCACCCCATTGACGTCAA
TGGGAGTTTGTTTTGGCACCAAAATCAACGGGACTTTCCAAAATGTCGTAACAACTCCGCCCCATTGACG
CAAATGGGCGGTAGGCGTGTACGGTGGGAGGTCTATATAAGCAGAGCTCTCTGGCTAACTAGAGAACCCA
CTGCTTACTGGCTTATCGAAATTAATACGACTCACTATAGGGAGACCCAAGCTGGCTAGCGGCGCCACCA
TGGTGAGCAAGGGCGAGGAGCTGTTCACCGGGGTGGTGCCCATCCTGGTCGAGCTGGACGGCGACGTAAA
CGGCCACAAGTTCAGCGTGTCCGGCGAGGGCGAGGGCGATGCCACCTACGGCAAGCTGACCCTGAAGTTC
ATCTGCACCACCGGCAAGCTGCCCGTGCCCTGGCCCACCCTCGTGACCACCCTGACCTACGGCGTGCAGT
GCTTCAGCCGCTACCCCGACCACATGAAGCAGCACGACTTCTTCAAGTCCGCCATGCCCGAAGGCTACGT
CCAGGAGCGCACCATCTTCTTCAAGGACGACGGCAACTACAAGACCCGCGCCGAGGTGAAGTTCGAGGGC
GACACCCTGGTGAACCGCATCGAGCTGAAGGGCATCGACTTCAAGGAGGACGGCAACATCCTGGGGCACA
AGCTGGAGTACAACTACAACAGCCACAACGTCTATATCATGGCCGACAAGCAGAAGAACGGCATCAAGGT
GAACTTCAAGATCCGCCACAACATCGAGGACGGCAGCGTGCAGCTCGCCGACCACTACCAGCAGAACACC
CCCATCGGCGACGGCCCCGTGCTGCTGCCCGACAACCACTACCTGAGCACCCAGTCCGCCCTGAGCAAAG
ACCCCAACGAGAAGCGCGATCACATGGTCCTGCTGGAGTTCGTGACCGCCGCCGGGATCACTCTCGGCAT
GGACGAGCTGTACAAGTAGGGATCCACTAGTCCAGTGTGGTGGAATTCTGCAGATATCCAGCACAGTGGC
GGCCGCTCGAGTCTAGAGGGCCCGTTTAAACCCGCTGATCAGCCTCGACTGTGCCTTCTAGTTGCCAGCC
ATCTGTTGTTTGCCCCTCCCCCGTGCCTTCCTTGACCCTGGAAGGTGCCACTCCCACTGTCCTTTCCTAA
TAAAATGAGGAAATTGCATCGCATTGTCTGAGTAGGTGTCATTCTATTCTGGGGGGTGGGGTGGGGCAGG
ACAGCAAGGGGGAGGATTGGGAAGACAATAGCAGGCATGCTGGGGATGCGGTGGGCTCTATGGCTTCTGA
GGCGGAAAGAACCAGCTGGGGCTCTAGGGGGTATCCCC
[124 nt withheld, positions 1999-2122]
C
[91 nt withheld, positions 2124-2214]
AGGGTGATGGTTCACGTACCTAGAAGTTCCTATTCCGAAGTTCCTATTCTCTAGAAAGTATAGGAACTTC
CTTGGCCAAAAAGCCTGAACTCACCGCGACGTCTGTCGAGAAGTTTCTGATCGAAAAGTTCGACAGCGTC
TCCGACCTGATGCAGCTCTCGGAGGGCGAAGAATCTCGTGCTTTCAGCTTCGATGTAGGAGGGCGTGGAT
ATGTCCTGCGGGTAAATAGCTGCGCCGATGGTTTCTACAAAGATCGTTATGTTTATCGGCACTTTGCATC
GGCCGCGCTCCCGATTCCGGAAGTGCTTGACATTGGGGAATTCAGCGAGAGCCTGACCTATTGCATCTCC
CGCCGTGCACAGGGTGTCACGTTGCAAGACCTGCCTGAAACCGAACTGCCCGCTGTTCTGCAGCCGGTCG
CGGAGGCCATGGATGCGATCGCTGCGGCCGATCTTAGCCAGACGAGCGGGTTCGGCCCATTCGGACCGCA
AGGAATCGGTCAATACACTACATGGCGTGATTTCATATGCGCGATTGCTGATCCCCATGTGTATCACTGG
CAAACTGTGATGGACGACACCGTCAGTGCGTCCGTCGCGCAGGCTCTCGATGAGCTGATGCTTTGGGCCG
AGGACTGCCCCGAAGTCCGGCACCTCGTGCACGCGGATTTCGGCTCCAACAATGTCCTGACGGACAATGG
CCGCATAACAGCGGTCATTGACTGGAGCGAGGCGATGTTCGGGGATTCCCAATACGAGGTCGCCAACATC
TTCTTCTGGAGGCCGTGGTTGGCTTGTATGGAGCAGCAGACGCGCTACTTCGAGCGGAGGCATCCGGAGC
TTGCAGGATCGCCGCGGCTCCGGGCGTATATGCTCCGCATTGGTCTTGACCAACTCTATCAGAGCTTGGT
TGACGGCAATTTCGATGATGCAGCTTGGGCGCAGGGTCGATGCGACGCAATCGTCCGATCCGGAGCCGGG
ACTGTCGGGCGTACACAAATCGCCCGCAGAAGCGCGGCCGTCTGGACCGATGGCTGTGTAGAAGTACTCG
CCGATAGTGGAAACCGACGCCCCAGCACTCGTCCGAGGGCAAAGGAATAGCACGTACTACGAGATTTCGA
TTCCACCGCCGCCTTCTATGAAAGGTTGGGCTTCGGAATCGTTTTCCGGGACGCCGGCTGGATGATCCTC
CAGCGCGGGGATCTCATGCTGGAGTTCTTCGCCCACCCCAACTTGTTTATTGCAGCTTATAATGGTTACA
AATAAAGCAATAGCATCACAAATTTCACAAATAAAGCATTTTTTTCACTGCATTCTAGTTGTGGTTTGTC
CAAACTCATCAATGTATCTTATCATGTCTGTATACCGTCGACCTCTAGCTAGAGCTTGGCGTAATCATGG
TCATAGCTGTTTCCTGTGTGAAATTGTTATCCGCTCACAATTCCACACAACATACGAGCCGGAAGCATAA
AGTGTAAAGCCTGGGGTGCCTAATGAGTGAGCTAACTCACATTAATTGCGTTGCGCTCACTGCCCGCTTT
CCAGTCGGGAAACCTGTCGTGCCAGCTGCATTAATGAATCGGCCAACGCGCGGGGAGAGGCGGTTTGCGT
ATTGGGCGCTCTTCCGCTTCCTCGCTCACTGACTCGCTGCGCTCGGTCGTTCGGCTGCGGCGAGCGGTAT
CAGCTCACTCAAAGGCGGTAATACGGTTATCCACAGAATCAGGGGATAACGCAGGAAAGAACATGTGAGC
AAAAGGCCAGCAAAAGGCCAGGAACCGTAAAAAGGCCGCGTTGCTGGCGTTTTTCCATAGGCTCCGCCCC
CCTGACGAGCATCACAAAAATCGACGCTCAAGTCAGAGGTGGCGAAACCCGACAGGACTATAAAGATACC
AGGCGTTTCCCCCTGGAAGCTCCCTCGTGCGCTCTCCTGTTCCGACCCTGCCGCTTACCGGATACCTGTC
CGCCTTTCTCCCTTCGGGAAGCGTGGCGCTTTCTCATAGCTCACGCTGTAGGTATCTCAGTTCGGTGTAG
GTCGTTCGCTCCAAGCTGGGCTGTGTGCACGAACCCCCCGTTCAGCCCGACCGCTGCGCCTTATCCGGTA
ACTATCGTCTTGAGTCCAACCCGGTAAGACACGACTTATCGCCACTGGCAGCAGCCACTGGTAACAGGAT
TAGCAGAGCGAGGTATGTAGGCGGTGCTACAGAGTTCTTGAAGTGGTGGCCTAACTACGGCTACACTAGA
AGAACAGTATTTGGTATCTGCGCTCTGCTGAAGCCAGTTACCTTCGGAAAAAGAGTTGGTAGCTCTTGAT
CCGGCAAACAAACCACCGCTGGTAGCGGTGGTTTTTTTGTTTGCAAGCAGCAGATTACGCGCAGAAAAAA
AGGATCTCAAGAAGATCCTTTGATCTTTTCTACGGGGTCTGACGCTCAGTGGAACGAAAACTCACGTTAA
GGGATTTTGGTCATGAGATTATCAAAAAGGATCTTCACCTAGATCCTTTTAAATTAAAAATGAAGTTTTA
AATCAATCTAAAGTATATATGAGTAAACTTGGTCTGACAGTTACCAATGCTTAATCAGTGAGGCACCTAT
CTCAGCGATCTGTCTATTTCGTTCATCCATAGTTGCCTGACTCCCCGTCGTGTAGATAACTACGATACGG
GAGGGCTTACCATCTGGCCCCAGTGCTGCAATGATACCGCGAGACCCACGCTCACCGGCTCCAGATTTAT
CAGCAATAAACCAGCCAGCCGGAAGGGCCGAGCGCAGAAGTGGTCCTGCAACTTTATCCGCCTCCATCCA
GTCTATTAATTGTTGCCGGGAAGCTAGAGTAAGTAGTTCGCCAGTTAATAGTTTGCGCAACGTTGTTGCC
ATTGCTACAGGCATCGTGGTGTCACGCTCGTCGTTTGGTATGGCTTCATTCAGCTCCGGTTCCCAACGAT
CAAGGCGAGTTACATGATCCCCCATGTTGTGCAAAAAAGCGGTTAGCTCCTTCGGTCCTCCGATCGTTGT
CAGAAGTAAGTTGGCCGCAGTGTTATCACTCATGGTTATGGCAGCACTGCATAATTCTCTTACTGTCATG
CCATCCGTAAGATGCTTTTCTGTGACTGGTGAGTACTCAACCAAGTCATTCTGAGAATAGTGTATGCGGC
GACCGAGTTGCTCTTGCCCGGCGTCAATACGGGATAATACCGCGCCACATAGCAGAACTTTAAAAGTGCT
CATCATTGGAAAACGTTCTTCGGGGCGAAAACTCTCAAGGATCTTACCGCTGTTGAGATCCAGTTCGATG
TAACCCACTCGTGCACCCAACTGATCTTCAGCATCTTTTACTTTCACCAGCGTTTCTGGGTGAGCAAAAA
CAGGAAGGCAAAATGCCGCAAAAAAGGGAATAAGGGCGACACGGAAATGTTGAATACTCATACTCTTCCT
TTTTCAATATTATTGAAGCATTTATCAGGGTTATTGTCTCATGAGCGGATACATATTTGAATGTATTTAG
AAAAATAAACAAATAGGGGTTCCGCGCACATTTCCCCGAAAAGTGCCACCTGACGTC
